>Addgene plasmid #212372 | pTwist-SARS-CoV-2 Spike-deltaC18 Danish Mink deltaFVI | addgene full sequence | sequence record 431614 | Addgene NGS Result
ATGTTTGTGTTCCTCGTTCTCCTGCCCCTCGTTTCTTCCCAATGCGTGAACCTCACAACTAGAACGCAGC
TCCCACCCGCTTACACGAACTCTTTTACTCGTGGAGTATACTATCCCGATAAAGTCTTTAGGTCCAGTGT
CCTTCATTCTACTCAAGACCTTTTCCTGCCATTCTTCTCAAATGTCACCTGGTTCCATGCTATCTCTGGC
ACCAACGGAACTAAACGATTTGATAATCCCGTCTTGCCATTTAACGATGGCGTATACTTTGCCTCAACGG
AGAAGTCCAACATTATCCGGGGATGGATATTTGGCACCACCCTGGACTCCAAGACACAGTCTCTCCTCAT
TGTGAACAACGCCACCAATGTCGTCATCAAAGTCTGTGAATTTCAATTTTGTAACGATCCCTTTCTCGGG
GTTTATTATCATAAGAATAACAAGTCTTGGATGGAGTCAGAGTTCCGCGTTTACAGTTCCGCTAACAACT
GTACTTTTGAGTACGTTTCCCAACCATTTCTCATGGATCTTGAAGGGAAGCAAGGCAACTTCAAGAATCT
CCGCGAATTTGTGTTTAAGAATATAGACGGCTACTTCAAAATTTATAGCAAGCATACCCCGATAAATCTG
GTTCGGGATCTCCCTCAAGGCTTCTCCGCGTTGGAACCCCTCGTGGACTTGCCGATTGGCATCAACATCA
CCCGGTTCCAAACCCTTCTTGCCCTTCATCGAAGCTACCTCACGCCTGGCGACAGTAGTAGTGGTTGGAC
AGCGGGCGCAGCAGCCTACTATGTGGGATATTTGCAACCACGCACCTTTCTTCTCAAATATAACGAAAAC
GGAACAATTACCGATGCCGTAGACTGTGCCCTCGATCCCCTGTCCGAAACTAAATGCACACTCAAGTCCT
TCACAGTTGAGAAAGGCATATACCAAACCAGTAACTTCCGCGTCCAACCCACCGAATCCATTGTTCGATT
CCCTAACATCACCAATTTGTGTCCTTTCGGTGAAGTATTTAATGCCACTCGATTTGCATCAGTTTATGCC
TGGAATCGCAAGCGAATATCAAATTGTGTTGCAGATTATAGTGTCCTGTATAATAGCGCATCATTCAGCA
CTTTTAAGTGTTATGGGGTCAGCCCTACGAAATTGAATGACTTGTGTTTTACCAACGTTTACGCAGATTC
TTTCGTCATACGCGGCGACGAAGTCCGACAGATTGCACCGGGGCAAACCGGAAAGATAGCAGACTATAAT
TATAAGTTGCCGGATGACTTCACCGGCTGCGTTATAGCATGGAACTCCAATAATCTCGATTCAAAAGTCG
GCGGCAACTATAATTATCTTTTCCGCCTGTTTCGCAAGTCAAATCTGAAGCCCTTTGAACGTGACATCTC
CACCGAAATTTATCAAGCTGGCAGCACCCCATGTAATGGAGTGGAAGGGTTTAACTGTTATTTTCCCCTT
CAATCATACGGATTTCAACCAACAAATGGGGTGGGCTATCAACCATATCGGGTGGTAGTCTTGAGCTTTG
AGCTGCTCCACGCACCGGCTACAGTTTGCGGACCGAAGAAAAGCACTAACCTGGTGAAGAATAAATGTGT
GAACTTCAACTTTAATGGGCTCACCGGAACAGGGGTGCTGACAGAATCAAACAAGAAATTTCTCCCTTTT
CAACAATTTGGTAGAGACATTGCCGATACCACAGATGCCGTCCGCGATCCGCAAACACTGGAAATCCTCG
ATATAACACCCTGTAGCTTCGGCGGGGTCAGCGTGATAACTCCCGGAACGAACACATCCAACCAAGTGGC
TGTCCTGTATCAAGGTGTCAACTGTACCGAAGTCCCTGTGGCGATACACGCCGACCAACTGACACCCACC
TGGAGAGTCTACTCAACAGGTTCCAATGTCTTTCAAACTAGAGCGGGTTGTCTCATTGGCGCTGAGCATG
TCAATAATTCATACGAATGTGATATTCCTATTGGGGCAGGAATCTGTGCGTCTTATCAAACTCAAACGAA
CTCACCACGGCGCGCTCGCTCAGTAGCCAGCCAGTCCGTAATCGCCTATACCATGAGTCTCGGGGCTGAG
AACTCCGTGGCTTATTCAAACAATTCCATCGCAATCCCAACTAACTTTACCATTAGCGTTACCACGGAAA
TCTTGCCCGTCAGCATGACTAAGACGAGCGTAGACTGTACGATGTATATCTGTGGGGATTCCACCGAGTG
TAGCAACCTCTTGCTTCAATACGGGTCTTTCTGTACTCAACTCAACCGAGCATTGACCGGAATTGCGGTC
GAACAAGACAAGAATACCCAAGAGGTGTTCGCACAAGTAAAGCAAATATACAAAACGCCGCCAATCAAAG
ATTTTGGCGGGTTTAATTTTAGCCAAATACTGCCAGACCCATCTAAGCCTTCAAAACGCAGCTTTATCGA
GGATCTGCTGTTCAACAAAGTTACGTTGGCTGACGCGGGTTTCATTAAGCAGTATGGGGATTGTTTGGGA
GACATTGCGGCCCGCGACCTTATCTGTGCTCAAAAATTCAATGGGTTGACAGTTCTGCCCCCTCTGCTCA
CTGATGAGATGATTGCACAGTATACATCAGCATTGTTGGCAGGAACCATTACATCCGGCTGGACTTTTGG
CGCGGGTGCGGCCCTTCAAATACCTTTCGCTATGCAAATGGCTTACAGATTCAATGGGATTGGTGTCACG
CAAAATGTATTGTATGAAAATCAGAAGCTGATCGCTAATCAATTTAACAGCGCGATTGGCAAGATCCAAG
ATTCACTGTCAAGCACAGCGTCCGCCCTCGGCAAACTCCAAGATGTTGTGAATCAAAACGCCCAGGCCCT
GAATACCCTCGTGAAGCAACTGAGTTCTAACTTCGGCGCAATCTCCAGCGTCCTCAACGACATATTGTCC
AGACTTGATAAGGTGGAAGCCGAGGTGCAAATTGATCGGCTCATCACAGGCAGGCTCCAGTCACTCCAAA
CTTATGTGACACAACAGTTGATCCGGGCTGCTGAGATACGAGCAAGCGCCAACCTGGCCGCCACTAAAAT
GTCAGAGTGCGTGCTCGGGCAGTCCAAACGGGTTGACTTTTGTGGCAAGGGCTATCACTTGATGTCCTTC
CCCCAATCCGCCCCACATGGAGTGGTCTTTCTCCACGTCACTTATGTCCCTGCTCAAGAGAAGAACTTTA
CGACAGCTCCAGCAATCTGTCACGATGGCAAAGCGCACTTTCCCAGGGAAGGCGTTTTCGTCAGTAATGG
CACGCATTGGTTTGTGACCCAAAGGAATTTCTATGAACCCCAAATCATAACCACTGACAATACATTTGTC
TCAGGCAACTGTGATGTGGTCATTGGGATCGTGAACAACACGGTATATGATCCCCTGCAACCCGAGTTGG
ATAGCTTCAAAGAGGAATTGGATAAATACTTTAAGAATCATACTTCACCCGATGTTGATCTCGGGGACAT
ATCAGGAATAAATGCAAGTGTCGTCAACATTCAGAAAGAGATTGATCGCCTTAATGAGGTCGCCAAGAAC
TTGAATGAATCTTTGATCGACTTGCAAGAACTGGGCAAATACGAACAATATATTAAATGGCCCTGGTACA
TTTGGTTGGGCTTTATCGCCGGACTTATAGCTATCGTTATCGTCACAATTATGTTGTGCTGTATGACTAG
CTGTTGTTCCTGCTTGAAAGGATGTTGCAGTTGCGGATCTTGTTGTAAATAAAGGATCCTCTAGAAGTTG
TCTCCTCCTGCACTGACTGACTGATACAATCGATTTCTGGATCCGCAGGCCTAATCAACCTCTGGATTAC
AAAATTTGTGAAAGATTGACTGGTATTCTTAACTATGTTGCTCCTTTTACGCTATGTGGATACGCTGCTT
TAATGCCTTTGTATCATGCTATTGCTTCCCGTATGGCTTTCATTTTCTCCTCCTTGTATAAATCCTGGTT
GCTGTCTCTTTATGAGGAGTTGTGGCCCGTTGTCAGGCAACGTGGCGTGGTGTGCACTGTGTTTGCTGAC
GCAACCCCCACTGGTTGGGGCATTGCCACCACCTGTCAGCTCCTTTCCGGGACTTTCGCTTTCCCCCTCC
CTATTGCCACGGCGGAACTCATCGCCGCCTGCCTTGCCCGCTGCTGGACAGGGGCTCGGCTGTTGGGCAC
TGACAATTCCGTGGTGTTGTCGGGGAAGCTGACGTCCTTTCCATGGCTGCTCGCCTGTGTTGCCACCTGG
ATTCTGCGCGGGACGTCCTTCTGCTACGTCCCTTCGGCCCTCAATCCAGCGGACCTTCCTTCCCGCGGCC
TGCTGCCGGCTCTGCGGCCTCTTCCGCGTCTTCGCCTTCGCCCTCAGACGAGTCGGATCTCCCTTTGGGC
CGCCTCCCCGCCTGTCTAGCTTGACTGACTGAGATACAGCGTACCTTCAGCTCACAGACATGATAAGATA
CATTGATGAGTTTGGACAAACCACAACTAGAATGCAGTGAAAAAAATGCTTTATTTGTGAAATTTGTGAT
GCTATTGCTTTATTTGTAACCATTATAAGCTGCAATAAACAAGTTAACAACAACAATTGCATTCATTTTA
TGTTTCAGGTTCAGGGGGAGGTGTGGGAGGTTTTTTAAAGCAAGTAAAACCTCTACAAATGTGGTATTGG
CCCATCTCTATCGGTATCGTAGCATAACCCCTTGGGGCCTCTAAACGGGTCTTGAGGGGTTTTTTGTGCC
CCTCGGGCCGGATTGCTATCTACCGGCATTGGCGCAGAAAAAAATGCCTGATGCGACGCTGCGCGTCTTA
TACTCCCACATATGCCAGATTCAGCAACGGATACGGCTTCCCCAACTTGCCCACTTCCATACGTGTCCTC
CTTACCAGAAATTTATCCTTAAGGTCGTCAGCTATCCTGCAGGCGATCTCTCGATTTCGATCAAGACATT
CCTTTAATGGTCTTTTCTGGACACCACTAGGGGTCAGAAGTAGTTCATCAAACTTTCTTCCCTCCCTAAT
CTCATTGGTTACCTTGGGCTATCGAAACTTAATTAAGCGATCTGCATCTCAATTAGTCAGCAACCATAGT
CCCGCCCCTAACTCCGCCCATCCCGCCCCTAACTCCGCCCAGTTCCGCCCATTCTCCGCCCCATCGCTGA
CTAATTTTTTTTATTTATGCAGAGGCCGAGGCCGCCTCGGCCTCTGAGCTATTCCAGAAGTAGTGAGGAG
GCTTTTTTGGAGGCCTAGGCTTTTGCAAAGGAGGTAGCCAACATGATTGAACAAGATGGATTGCACGCAG
GTTCTCCCGCCGCTTGGGTGGAGAGGCTATTCGGCTATGACTGGGCACAACAGACAATCGGCTGCTCTGA
TGCCGCCGTGTTCCGGCTGTCAGCGCAGGGGCGCCCGGTTCTTTTTGTCAAGACCGACCTGTCCGGTGCC
CTGAATGAACTCCAGGACGAGGCAGCGCGGCTATCGTGGCTGGCCACGACGGGCGTTCCTTGCGCAGCTG
TGCTCGACGTTGTCACTGAAGCGGGAAGGGACTGGCTGCTATTGGGCGAAGTGCCGGGGCAGGATCTCCT
GTCATCTCACCTTGCTCCTGCCGAGAAAGTATCCATCATGGCTGATGCAATGCGGCGGCTGCATACGCTT
GATCCGGCTACCTGCCCATTCGACCACCAAGCGAAACATCGCATCGAGCGAGCACGTACTCGGATGGAAG
CCGGTCTTGTCGATCAGGATGATCTGGACGAAGAGCATCAGGGGCTCGCGCCAGCCGAACTGTTCGCCAG
GCTCAAGGCGCGGATGCCCGACGGCGAGGATCTCGTCGTGACCCACGGCGATGCCTGCTTGCCGAATATC
ATGGTGGAAAATGGCCGCTTTTCTGGATTCATCGACTGTGGCCGGCTGGGTGTGGCGGACCGCTATCAGG
ACATAGCGTTGGCTACCCGTGATATTGCTGAAGAGCTTGGCGGCGAATGGGCTGACCGCTTCCTCGTGCT
TTACGGTATCGCCGCTCCCGATTCGCAGCGCATCGCCTTCTATCGCCTTCTTGACGAGTTCTTCTAGTAT
GTAAGCCCTGTGCCTTCTAGTTGCCAGCCATCTGTTGTTTGCCCCTCCCCCGTGCCTTCCTTGACCCTGG
AAGGTGCCACTCCCACTGTCCTTTCCTAATAAAATGAGGAAATTGCATCGCATTGTCTGAGTAGGTGTCA
TTCTATTCTGGGGGGTGGGGTGGGGCAGGACAGCAAGGGGGAGGATTGGGAAGACAATAGCAGGCATGCT
GGGGATGCGGTGGGCTCTATGGTTAATTAACCAGTCAAGTCAGCTACTTGGCGAGATCGACTTGTCTGGG
TTTCGACTACGCTCAGAATTGCGTCAGTCAAGTTCGATCTGGTCCTTGCTATTGCACCCGTTCTCCGATT
ACGAGTTTCATTTAAATCATGTGAGCAAAAGGCCAGCAAAAGGCCAGGAACCGTAAAAAGGCCGCGTTGC
TGGCGTTTTTCCATAGGCTCCGCCCCCCTGACGAGCATCACAAAAATCGACGCTCAAGTCAGAGGTGGCG
AAACCCGACAGGACTATAAAGATACCAGGCGTTTCCCCCTGGAAGCTCCCTCGTGCGCTCTCCTGTTCCG
ACCCTGCCGCTTACCGGATACCTGTCCGCCTTTCTCCCTTCGGGAAGCGTGGCGCTTTCTCATAGCTCAC
GCTGTAGGTATCTCAGTTCGGTGTAGGTCGTTCGCTCCAAGCTGGGCTGTGTGCACGAACCCCCCGTTCA
GCCCGACCGCTGCGCCTTATCCGGTAACTATCGTCTTGAGTCCAACCCGGTAAGACACGACTTATCGCCA
CTGGCAGCAGCCACTGGTAACAGGATTAGCAGAGCGAGGTATGTAGGCGGTGCTACAGAGTTCTTGAAGT
GGTGGCCTAACTACGGCTACACTAGAAGAACAGTATTTGGTATCTGCGCTCTGCTGAAGCCAGTTACCTT
CGGAAAAAGAGTTGGTAGCTCTTGATCCGGCAAACAAACCACCGCTGGTAGCGGTGGTTTTTTTGTTTGC
AAGCAGCAGATTACGCGCAGAAAAAAAGGATCTCAAGAAGATCCTTTGATCTTTTCTACGGGGTCTGACG
CTCAGTGGAACGAAAACTCACGTTAAGGGATTTTGGTCATGAGATTATCAAAAAGGATCTTCACCTAGAT
CCTTTTAAATTAAAAATGAAGTTTTAAATCAATCTAAAGTATATATGAGTAAACTTGGTCTGACAGTTAC
CAATGCTTAATCAGTGAGGCACCTATCTCAGCGATCTGTCTATTTCGTTCATCCATAGTTGCATTTAAAT
TTCCGAACTCTCCAAGGCCCTCGTCGGAAAATCTTCAAACCTTTCGTCCGATCCATCTTGCAGGCTACCT
CTCGAACGAACTATCGCAAGTCTCTTGGCCGGCCTTGCGCCTTGGCTATTGCTTGGCAGCGCCTATCGCC
AGGTATTACTCCAATCCCGAATATCCGAGATCGGGATCACCCGAGAGAAGTTCAACCTACATCCTCAATC
CCGATCTATCCGAGATCCGAGGAATATCGAAATCGGGGCGCGCCTGGTGTACCGAGAACGATCCTCTCAG
TGCGAGTCTCGACGATCCATATCGTTGCTTGGCAGTCAGCCAGTCGGAATCCAGCTTGGGACCCAGGAAG
TCCAATCGTCAGATATTGTACTCAAGCCTGGTCACGGCAGCGTACCGATCTGTTTAAACCTAGATATTGA
TAGTCTGATCGGTCAACGTATAATCGAGTCCTAGCTTTTGCAAACATCTATCAAGAGACAGGATCAGCAG
GAGGCTTTCGCATGAGTATTCAACATTTCCGTGTCGCCCTTATTCCCTTTTTTGCGGCATTTTGCCTTCC
TGTTTTTGCTCACCCAGAAACGCTGGTGAAAGTAAAAGATGCTGAAGATCAGTTGGGTGCGCGAGTGGGT
TACATCGAACTGGATCTCAACAGCGGTAAGATCCTTGAGAGTTTTCGCCCCGAAGAACGCTTTCCAATGA
TGAGCACTTTTAAAGTTCTGCTATGTGGCGCGGTATTATCCCGTATTGACGCCGGGCAAGAGCAACTCGG
TCGCCGCATACACTATTCTCAGAATGACTTGGTTGAGTATTCACCAGTCACAGAAAAGCATCTTACGGAT
GGCATGACAGTAAGAGAATTATGCAGTGCTGCCATAACCATGAGTGATAACACTGCGGCCAACTTACTTC
TGACAACGATTGGAGGACCGAAGGAGCTAACCGCTTTTTTGCACAACATGGGGGATCATGTAACTCGCCT
TGATCGTTGGGAACCGGAGCTGAATGAAGCCATACCAAACGACGAGCGTGACACCACGATGCCTGTAGCA
ATGGCAACAACCTTGCGTAAACTATTAACTGGCGAACTACTTACTCTAGCTTCCCGGCAACAGTTGATAG
ACTGGATGGAGGCGGATAAAGTTGCAGGACCACTTCTGCGCTCGGCCCTTCCGGCTGGCTGGTTTATTGC
TGATAAATCTGGAGCCGGTGAGCGTGGGTCTCGCGGTATCATTGCAGCACTGGGGCCAGATGGTAAGCCC
TCCCGTATCGTAGTTATCTACACGACGGGGAGTCAGGCAACTATGGATGAACGAAATAGACAGATCGCTG
AGATAGGTGCCTCACTGATTAAGCATTGGTAACCGATTCTAGGTGCATTGGCGCAGAAAAAAATGCCTGA
TGCGACGCTGCGCGTCTTATACTCCCACATATGCCAGATTCAGCAACGGATACGGCTTCCCCAACTTGCC
CACTTCCATACGTGTCCTCCTTACCAGAAATTTATCCTTAAGATCCCGAATCGTTTAAACTCGACTCTGG
CTCTATCGAATCTCCGTCGTTTCGAGCTTACGCGAACAGCCGTGGCGCTCATTTGCTCGTCGGGCATCGA
ATCTCGTCAGCTATCGTCAGCTTACCTTTTTGGCAGCGATCGCGGCTCCCGACATCTTGGACCATTAGCT
CCACAGGTATCTTCTTCCCTCTAGTGGTCATAACAGCAGCTTCAGCTACCTCTCAATTCAAAAAACCCCT
CAAGACCCGTTTAGAGGCCCCAAGGGGTTATGCTATCAATCGTTGCGTTACACACACAAAAAACCAACAC
ACATCCATCTTCGATGGATAGCGATTTTATTATCTAACTGCTGATCGAGTGTAGCCAGATCTAGTAATCA
ATTACGGGGTCATTAGTTCATAGCCCATATATGGAGTTCCGCGTTACATAACTTACGGTAAATGGCCCGC
CTGGCTGACCGCCCAACGACCCCCGCCCATTGACGTCAATAATGACGTATGTTCCCATAGTAACGCCAAT
AGGGACTTTCCATTGACGTCAATGGGTGGAGTATTTACGGTAAACTGCCCACTTGGCAGTACATCAAGTG
TATCATATGCCAAGTACGCCCCCTATTGACGTCAATGACGGTAAATGGCCCGCCTGGCATTATGCCCAGT
ACATGACCTTATGGGACTTTCCTACTTGGCAGTACATCTACGTATTAGTCATCGCTATTACCATGCTGAT
GCGGTTTTGGCAGTACATCAATGGGCGTGGATAGCGGTTTGACTCACGGGGATTTCCAAGTCTCCACCCC
ATTGACGTCAATGGGAGTTTGTTTTGGCACCAAAATCAACGGGACTTTCCAAAATGTCGTAACAACTCCG
CCCCATTGACGCAAATGGGCGGTAGGCGTGTACGGTGGGAGGTCTATATAAGCAGAGCTGGTTTAGTGAA
CCGTCAGATCGCCTGGAGACGCCATCCACGCTGTTTTGACCTCCATAGAAGACACCGGGACCGATCCAGC
CTCCCCTCGAAGCTTACATGTGGTACCGAGCTCGGATCCTGAGAACTTCAGGGTGAGTCTATGGGACCCT
TGATGTTTTCTTTCCCCTTCTTTTCTATGGTTAAGTTCATGTCATAGGAAGGGGAGAAGTAACAGGGTAC
ACATATTGACCAAATCAGGGTAATTTTGCATTTGTAATTTTAAAAAATGCTTTCTTCTTTTAATATACTT
TTTTGTTTATCTTATTTCTAATACTTTCCCTAATCTCTTTCTTTCAGGGCAATAATGATACAATGTATCA
TGCCTCTTTGCACCATTCTAAAGAATAACAGTGATAATTTCTGGGTTAAGGCAATAGCAATATTTCTGCA
TATAAATATTTCTGCATATAAATTGTAACTGATGTAAGAGGTTTCATATTGCTAATAGCAGCTACAATCC
AGCTACCATTCTGCTTTTATTTTATGGTTGGGATAAGGCTGGATTATTCTGAGTCCAAGCTAGGCCCTTT
TGCTAATCATGTTCATACCTCTTATCTTCCTCCCACAGCTCCTGGGCAACGTGCTGGTCTGTGTGCTGGC
CCATCACTTTGGCAAAGGCGGCCGCC
Features (pLannotate 1.2.2; 21 found; start..end, strand, type, name):
      1..3759    +  CDS            S: SPIKE_SARS2 - Experimental evidence at protein level: Swiss-Prot protein existence level 1. [Spike glycoprotein]: May down-regulate host tetherin (BST2) by lysosomal degradation, thereby counteracting its antiviral activity. From Severe acute respiratory syndrome coronavirus 2 (2019-nCoV) (SARS-CoV-2).
   3833..4421    +  misc_feature   WPRE: woodchuck hepatitis virus posttranscriptional regulatory element
   4474..4595    -  polyA_signal   SV40 poly(A) signal: SV40 polyadenylation signal
   4618..4687    -  CDS            large T antigen (fragment): large T antigen from SV40 (simian virus 40)
   4710..4756    +  terminator     T7 terminator: transcription terminator for bacteriophage T7 RNA polymerase
   4786..4922    +  terminator     rrnG terminator: transcription terminator from the E. coli ribosomal RNA rrnG operon (Albrechtsen et al., 1991)
   4967..5038    +  misc_feature   3' β-globin insulator: insulator downstream of the human β-globin locus (Farrell et al., 2002)
   5083..5279    +  promoter       SV40 promoter: SV40 early promoter
   5293..6084    +  CDS            neo: KKA2_KLEPN - Also known as kan, nptII. Experimental evidence at protein level: Swiss-Prot protein existence level 1. Resistance to kanamycin, neomycin, paromomycin, ribostamycin, butirosin and gentamicin B. From Klebsiella pneumoniae.
   6098..6322    +  polyA_signal   bGH poly(A) signal: bovine growth hormone polyadenylation signal
   6518..7106    -  rep_origin     ori: high-copy-number ColE1/pMB1/pBR322/pUC origin of replication
   7278..7342    -  CDS            bla(M) (fragment): β-lactamase lacking the signal sequence; bla(M); allows cytosolic expression of β-lactamase
   7852..8712    +  CDS            AmpR: β-lactamase; bla; confers resistance to ampicillin, carbenicillin, and related antibiotics
   8725..8861    +  terminator     rrnG terminator: transcription terminator from the E. coli ribosomal RNA rrnG operon (Albrechtsen et al., 1991)
   9013..9084    +  misc_feature   5' β-globin insulator: insulator upstream of the human β-globin locus (Farrell et al., 2002)
   9089..9135    -  terminator     T7 terminator: transcription terminator for bacteriophage T7 RNA polymerase
   9153..9201    -  polyA_signal   poly(A) signal: synthetic polyadenylation signal
   9282..9585    +  enhancer       CMV enhancer: human cytomegalovirus immediate early enhancer
   9658..9675    -  promoter       CMV promoter (fragment): human cytomegalovirus (CMV) immediate early promoter
   9738..9789    +  promoter       CMVd2 promoter: truncated human cytomegalovirus (CMV) immediate early promoter that yields moderately reduced expression relative to the full-length promoter
   9923..10398   +  intron         β-globin intron: internally truncated intron from human β-globin
