[The description below was written by a language model from this plasmid's Addgene catalogue record and pLannotate feature annotations shown in this document.]
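Description:
pTwist-SARS-CoV-2 Spike-deltaC18 Danish Mink deltaFVI is a mammalian expression plasmid of about 10.5 kb, built on the Twist pTwist-CMV-BetaGlobin-WPRE-Neo backbone. It supplies a variant SARS-CoV-2 spike glycoprotein for pseudovirus production. It is propagated in E. coli as a high-copy plasmid from a ColE1/pUC-type origin under ampicillin selection (AmpR). A separate SV40 early promoter–neo–bGH poly(A) cassette would allow G418 selection in mammalian cells.

The insert is a spike coding sequence carrying the mink-associated changes listed in the record: deletion of H69–H70, Y453F, D614G, I692V and M1229I. The "deltaC18" in the name indicates removal of the last 18 residues of the cytoplasmic tail, a truncation commonly used to improve spike incorporation into pseudotyped particles. This fits the annotated open reading frame of 3,759 nt, which is slightly shorter than full-length spike.

The catalogue lists the promoter as CAG. The feature table instead shows a CMV enhancer with CMV promoter elements followed by a truncated human β-globin intron, which matches the backbone name, so the two sources do not fully agree. Downstream of the coding sequence, a WPRE enhances transcript stability and expression, and an SV40 polyadenylation signal lies after it, although it is annotated on the opposite strand. β-globin insulator elements and bacterial and T7 terminators flank the expression unit and isolate it from neighbouring plasmid sequences.

The plasmid is intended for co-transfection with packaging and reporter constructs to generate spike-pseudotyped particles. The associated study used such particles to examine how evolving SARS-CoV-2 variants escape antibody responses induced by mRNA vaccines.
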