Addgene plasmid #212372: pTwist-SARS-CoV-2 Spike-deltaC18 Danish Mink deltaFVI
Purpose: Encodes SARS-CoV-2 spike deltaH69-H70, Y453F, D614G, I692V, M1229I for pseudovirus production
Depositing lab: Alejandro Balazs. Depositing organization: Massachusetts General Hospital. Publication: Ongoing evolution of SARS-CoV-2 drives escape from mRNA vaccine-induced humoral immunity. Roederer AL, Cao Y, Denis KS, Sheehan ML, Li CJ, Lam EC, Gregory DJ, Poznansky MC, Iafrate AJ, Canaday DH, Gravenstein S, Garcia-Beltran WF, Balazs AB. medRxiv [Preprint]. 2024 Mar 7:2024.03.05.24303815. doi: 10.1101/2024.03.05.24303815. PubMed 38496628.
Backbone
  Vector backbone: pTwist-CMV-BetaGlobin-WPRE-Neo
  Backbone manufacturer: Twist
  Vector type: Mammalian Expression
Growth in bacteria
  Bacterial resistance: Ampicillin, 100 μg/mL
  Growth temperature: 37°C
  Growth strain: DH5alpha
  Copy number: High Copy
Gene/Insert
  Gene/Insert name: SARS-CoV-2 Spike deltaH69-H70, Y453F, D614G, I692V, M1229I
  Species: Severe acute respiratory syndrome coronavirus 2
  Mutation: deltaH69-H70, Y453F, D614G, I692V, M1229I
  Entrez Gene: S (a.k.a. GU280_gp02, spike glycoprotein)
  Promoter: CAG
  Cloning method: Ligation Independent Cloning
Terms and licenses: Academic/Nonprofit Terms; Industry Terms: Not Available to Industry
Depositor comments: Please visit https://www.medrxiv.org/content/10.1101/2024.03.05.24303815v1 for medRxiv preprint.
How to cite: pTwist-SARS-CoV-2 Spike-deltaC18 Danish Mink deltaFVI was a gift from Alejandro Balazs (Addgene plasmid # 212372 ; http://n2t.net/addgene:212372 ; RRID:Addgene_212372)
